>Addgene plasmid #117593 | pEPOR2KN0021 | addgene full sequence | sequence record 228296 | Addgene NGS Result
GAACACTCTGTGCCGATGTATCACCTCTCGCAAGAATTCAAGCTTGGAGGTCAACATGGTGGAGCACGAC
ACTCTGGTCTACTCCAAAAATGTCAAAGATACAGTCTCAGAAGATCAAAGGGCTATTGAGACTTTTCAAC
AAAGGATAATTTCGGGAAACCTCCTCGGATTCCATTGCCCAGCTATCTGTCACTTCATCGAAAGGACAGT
AGAAAAGGAAGGTGGCTCCTACAAATGCCATCATTGCGATAAAGGAAAGGCTATCATTCAAGATCTCTCT
GCCGACAGTGGTCCCAAAGATGGACCCCCACCCACGAGGAGCATCGTGGAAAAAGAAGAGGTTCCAACCA
CGTCTACAAAGCAAGTGGATTGATGTGATAACATGGTGGAGCACGACACTCTGGTCTACTCCAAAAATGT
CAAAGATACAGTCTCAGAAGATCAAAGGGCTATTGAGACTTTTCAACAAAGGATAATTTCGGGAAACCTC
CTCGGATTCCATTGCCCAGCTATCTGTCACTTCATCGAAAGGACAGTAGAAAAGGAAGGTGGCTCCTACA
AATGCCATCATTGCGATAAAGGAAAGGCTATCATTCAAGATCTCTCTGCCGACAGTGGTCCCAAAGATGG
ACCCCCACCCACGAGGAGCATCGTGGAAAAAGAAGAGGTTCCAACCACGTCTACAAAGCAAGTGGATTGA
TGTGACATCTCCACTGACGTAAGGGATGACGCACAATCCCACTATCCTTCGCAAGACCCTTCCTCTATAT
AAGGAAGTTCATTTCATTTGGAGAGGACACGCTCGAGTATAAGAGCTCATTTTTACAACAATTACCAACA
ACAACAAACAACAAACAACATTACAATTACATTTACAATTATCGATACAATGGACAAGAAGTACTCCATT
GGGCTCGATATCGGCACAAACAGCGTCGGCTGGGCCGTCATTACGGACGAGTACAAGGTGCCGAGCAAAA
AATTCAAAGTTCTGGGCAATACCGATCGCCACAGCATAAAGAAGAACCTCATTGGCGCCCTCCTGTTCGA
CTCCGGGGAGACGGCCGAAGCCACGCGGCTCAAAAGAACAGCACGGCGCAGATATACCCGCAGAAAGAAT
CGGATCTGCTACCTGCAGGAGATCTTTAGTAATGAGATGGCTAAGGTGGATGACTCTTTCTTCCATAGGC
TGGAGGAGTCCTTTTTGGTGGAGGAGGATAAAAAGCACGAGCGCCACCCAATCTTTGGCAATATCGTGGA
CGAGGTGGCGTACCATGAAAAGTACCCAACCATATATCATCTGAGGAAGAAGCTTGTAGACAGTACTGAT
AAGGCTGACTTGCGGTTGATCTATCTCGCGCTGGCGCATATGATCAAATTTCGGGGACACTTCCTCATCG
AGGGGGACCTGAACCCAGACAACAGCGATGTCGACAAACTCTTTATCCAACTGGTTCAGACTTACAATCA
GCTTTTCGAAGAGAACCCGATCAACGCATCCGGAGTTGACGCCAAAGCAATCCTGAGCGCTAGGCTGTCC
AAATCCCGGCGGCTCGAAAACCTCATCGCACAGCTCCCTGGGGAGAAGAAGAACGGCCTGTTTGGTAATC
TTATCGCCCTGTCACTCGGGCTGACCCCCAACTTTAAATCTAACTTCGACCTGGCCGAAGATGCCAAGCT
TCAACTGAGCAAAGACACCTACGATGATGATCTCGACAATCTGCTGGCCCAGATCGGCGACCAGTACGCA
GACCTTTTTTTGGCGGCAAAGAACCTGTCAGACGCCATTCTGCTGAGTGATATTCTGCGAGTGAACACGG
AGATCACCAAAGCTCCGCTGAGCGCTAGTATGATCAAGCGCTATGATGAGCACCACCAAGACTTGACTTT
GCTGAAGGCCCTTGTCAGACAGCAACTGCCTGAGAAGTACAAGGAAATTTTCTTCGATCAGTCTAAAAAT
GGCTACGCCGGATACATTGACGGCGGAGCAAGCCAGGAGGAATTTTACAAATTTATTAAGCCCATCTTGG
AAAAAATGGACGGCACCGAGGAGCTGCTGGTAAAGCTTAACAGAGAAGATCTGTTGCGCAAACAGCGCAC
TTTCGACAATGGAAGCATCCCCCACCAGATTCACCTGGGCGAACTGCACGCTATCCTCAGGCGGCAAGAG
GATTTCTACCCCTTTTTGAAAGATAACAGGGAAAAGATTGAGAAAATCCTCACATTTCGGATACCCTACT
ATGTAGGCCCCCTCGCCCGGGGAAATTCCAGATTCGCGTGGATGACTCGCAAATCAGAAGAGACTATCAC
TCCCTGGAACTTCGAGGAAGTCGTGGATAAGGGGGCCTCTGCCCAGTCCTTCATCGAAAGGATGACTAAC
TTTGATAAAAATCTGCCTAACGAAAAGGTGCTTCCTAAACACTCTCTGCTGTACGAGTACTTCACAGTTT
ATAACGAGCTCACCAAGGTCAAATACGTCACAGAAGGGATGAGAAAGCCAGCATTCCTGTCTGGAGAGCA
GAAGAAAGCTATCGTGGACCTCCTCTTCAAGACGAACCGGAAAGTTACCGTGAAACAGCTCAAAGAAGAT
TATTTCAAAAAGATTGAATGTTTCGACTCTGTTGAAATCAGCGGAGTGGAGGATCGCTTCAACGCATCCC
TGGGAACGTATCACGATCTCCTGAAAATCATTAAAGACAAGGACTTCCTGGACAATGAGGAGAACGAGGA
CATTCTTGAGGACATTGTCCTCACCCTTACGTTGTTTGAAGATAGGGAGATGATTGAAGAACGCTTGAAA
ACTTACGCTCATCTCTTCGACGACAAAGTCATGAAACAGCTCAAGAGGCGCCGATATACAGGATGGGGGC
GGCTGTCAAGAAAACTGATCAATGGGATCCGAGACAAGCAGAGTGGAAAGACAATCCTGGATTTTCTTAA
GTCCGATGGATTTGCCAACCGGAACTTCATGCAGTTGATCCATGATGACTCTCTCACCTTTAAGGAGGAC
ATCCAGAAAGCACAAGTTTCTGGCCAGGGGGACAGTCTCCACGAGCACATCGCTAATCTTGCAGGTAGCC
CAGCTATCAAAAAGGGAATACTGCAGACCGTTAAGGTCGTGGATGAACTCGTCAAAGTAATGGGAAGGCA
TAAGCCCGAGAATATCGTTATCGAGATGGCCCGAGAGAACCAAACTACCCAGAAGGGACAGAAGAACAGT
AGGGAAAGGATGAAGAGGATTGAAGAGGGTATAAAAGAACTGGGGTCCCAAATCCTTAAGGAACACCCAG
TTGAAAACACCCAGCTTCAGAATGAGAAGCTCTACCTGTACTACCTGCAGAACGGCAGGGACATGTACGT
GGATCAGGAACTGGACATCAATCGGCTCTCCGACTACGACGTGGATCATATCGTGCCCCAGTCTTTTCTC
AAAGATGATTCTATTGATAATGCAGTGTTGACAAGATCCGATAAAAATAGAGGGAAGAGTGATAACGTCC
CCTCAGAAGAAGTTGTCAAGAAAATGAAAAATTATTGGCGGCAGCTGCTGAACGCCAAACTGATCACACA
ACGGAAGTTCGATAATCTGACTAAGGCTGAACGAGGTGGCCTGTCTGAGTTGGATAAAGCCGGCTTCATC
AAAAGGCAGCTTGTTGAGACACGCCAGATCACCAAGCACGTGGCCCAAATTCTCGATTCACGCATGAACA
CCAAGTACGATGAAAATGACAAACTGATTCGAGAGGTGAAAGTTATTACTCTGAAGTCTAAGCTGGTTTC
AGATTTCAGAAAGGACTTTCAGTTTTATAAGGTGAGAGAGATCAACAATTACCACCATGCGCATGATGCC
TACCTGAATGCAGTGGTAGGCACTGCACTTATCAAAAAATATCCCAAGCTTGAATCTGAATTTGTTTACG
GAGACTATAAAGTGTACGATGTTAGGAAAATGATCGCAAAGTCTGAGCAGGAAATAGGCAAGGCCACCGC
TAAGTACTTCTTTTACAGCAATATTATGAATTTTTTCAAGACCGAGATTACACTGGCCAATGGAGAGATT
CGGAAGCGACCACTTATCGAAACAAACGGAGAAACAGGAGAAATCGTGTGGGACAAGGGTAGGGATTTCG
CGACAGTCCGGAAGGTCCTGTCCATGCCGCAGGTGAACATCGTTAAAAAGACCGAAGTACAGACCGGAGG
CTTCTCCAAGGAAAGTATCCTCCCGAAAAGGAACAGCGACAAGCTGATCGCACGCAAAAAAGATTGGGAC
CCCAAGAAATACGGCGGATTCGATTCTCCTACAGTCGCTTACAGTGTACTGGTTGTGGCCAAAGTGGAGA
AAGGGAAGTCTAAAAAACTCAAAAGCGTCAAGGAACTGCTGGGCATCACAATCATGGAGCGATCAAGCTT
CGAAAAAAACCCCATCGACTTTCTCGAGGCGAAAGGATATAAAGAGGTCAAAAAAGACCTCATCATTAAG
CTTCCCAAGTACTCTCTCTTTGAGCTTGAAAACGGCCGGAAACGAATGCTCGCTAGTGCGGGCGAGCTGC
AGAAAGGTAACGAGCTGGCACTGCCCTCTAAATACGTTAATTTCTTGTATCTGGCCAGCCACTATGAAAA
GCTCAAAGGATCTCCCGAAGATAATGAGCAGAAGCAGCTGTTCGTGGAACAACACAAACACTACCTTGAT
GAGATCATCGAGCAAATAAGCGAATTCTCCAAAAGAGTGATCCTCGCCGACGCTAACCTCGATAAGGTGC
TTTCTGCTTACAATAAGCACAGGGATAAGCCCATCAGGGAGCAGGCAGAAAACATTATCCACTTGTTTAC
TCTGACCAACTTGGGCGCGCCTGCAGCCTTCAAGTACTTCGACACCACCATAGACAGAAAGCGGTACACC
TCTACAAAGGAGGTCCTGGACGCCACACTGATTCATCAGTCAATTACGGGGCTCTATGAAACAAGAATCG
ACCTCTCTCAGCTCGGTGGAGACAGCAGGGCTGACCCCAAGAAGAAGAGGAAGGTGGGTTCGATGGTGAG
CAAGGGCGAGGAGCTGTTCACCGGGGTGGTGCCCATCCTGGTCGAGCTGGACGGCGACGTAAACGGCCAC
AAGTTCAGCGTGTCCGGCGAGGGCGAGGGCGATGCCACCTACGGCAAGCTGACCCTGAAGTTCATCTGCA
CCACCGGCAAGCTGCCCGTGCCCTGGCCCACCCTCGTGACCACCTTCGGCTACGGCCTGCAGTGCTTCGC
CCGCTACCCCGACCACATGAAGCAGCACGACTTCTTCAAGTCCGCCATGCCCGAAGGCTACGTCCAGGAG
CGCACCATCTTCTTCAAGGACGACGGCAACTACAAGACCCGCGCCGAGGTGAAGTTCGAGGGCGACACCC
TGGTGAACCGCATCGAGCTGAAGGGCATCGACTTCAAGGAGGACGGCAACATCCTGGGGCACAAGCTGGA
GTACAACTACAACAGCCACAACGTCTATATCATGGCCGACAAGCAGAAGAACGGCATCAAGGTGAACTTC
AAGATCCGCCACAACATCGAGGACGGCAGCGTGCAGCTCGCCGACCACTACCAGCAGAACACCCCCATCG
GCGACGGCCCCGTGCTGCTGCCCGACAACCACTACCTGAGCTACCAGTCCGCCCTGAGCAAAGACCCCAA
CGAGAAGCGCGATCACATGGTCCTGCTGGAGTTCGTGACCGCCGCCGGGATCACTCTCGGCATGGACGAG
CTGTACAAGTGAGCTTGTCAAGCAGATCGTTCAAACATTTGGCAATAAAGTTTCTTAAGATTGAATCCTG
TTGCCGGTCTTGCGATGATTATCATATAATTTCTGTTGAATTACGTTAAGCATGTAATAATTAACATGTA
ATGCATGACGTTATTTATGAGATGGGTTTTTATGATTAGAGTCCCGCAATTATACATTTAATACGCGATA
GAAAACAAAATATAGCGCGCAAACTAGGATAAATTATCGCGCGCGGTGTCATCTATGTTACTAGATCGAC
GCTACTAGAATTCGAGCTCGGAGCATCTTCATTCTTAAGATATGAAGATAATCTTCAAAAGGCCCCTGGG
AATCTGAAAGAAGAGAAGCAGGCCCATTTATATGGGAAAGAACAATAGTATTTCTTATATAGGCCCATTT
AAGTTGAAAACAATCTTCAAAAGTCCCACATCGCTTAGATAAGAAAACGAAGCTGAGTTTATATACAGCT
AGAGTCGAAGTAGTGATTGCCGTTAATTTGAGAGTTCAGTTTTAGAGCTAGAAATAGCAAGTTAAAATAA
GGCTAGTCCGTTATCAACTTGAAAAAGTGGCACCGAGTCGGTGCTTTTTTTCTAGACCCAGCTTTCTTGT
ACAAAGTTGGCATTACGCTTTACGAGGATGCACATGTGACCGAGGGACACGAAGTGATCCGTTTAAACTA
TCAGTGTTTGACAGGATATATTGGCGGGTAAACCTAAGAGAAAAGAGCGTTTATTAGAATAATCGGATAT
TTAAAAGGGCGTGAAAAGGTTTATCCGTTCGTCCATTTGTATGTGCATGCCAACCACAGGGTTCCCCTCG
GGAGTCAGCCGTGCGGCTGCATGAAATCCTGGCCGGTTTGTCTGATGCCAAGCTGGCGGCCTGGCCGGCC
AGCTTGGCCGCTGAAGAAACCGAGCGCCGCCGTCTAAAAAGGTGATGTGTATTTGAGTAAAACAGCTTGC
GTCATGCGGTCGCTGCGTATATGATGCGATGAGTAAATAAACAAATACGCAAGGGGAACGCATGAAGGTT
ATCGCTGTACTTAACCAGAAAGGCGGGTCAGGCAAGACGACCATCGCAACCCATCTAGCCCGCGCCCTGC
AACTCGCCGGGGCCGATGTTCTGTTAGTCGATTCCGATCCCCAGGGCAGTGCCCGCGATTGGGCGGCCGT
GCGGGAAGATCAACCGCTAACCGTTGTCGGCATCGACCGCCCGACGATTGACCGCGACGTGAAGGCCATC
GGCCGGCGCGACTTCGTAGTGATCGACGGAGCGCCCCAGGCGGCGGACTTGGCTGTGTCCGCGATCAAGG
CAGCCGACTTCGTGCTGATTCCGGTGCAGCCAAGCCCTTACGACATATGGGCCACCGCCGACCTGGTGGA
GCTGGTTAAGCAGCGCATTGAGGTCACGGATGGAAGGCTACAAGCGGCCTTTGTCGTGTCGCGGGCGATC
AAAGGCACGCGCATCGGCGGTGAGGTTGCCGAGGCGCTGGCCGGGTACGAGCTGCCCATTCTTGAGTCCC
GTATCACGCAGCGCGTGAGCTACCCAGGCACTGCCGCCGCCGGCACAACCGTTCTTGAATCAGAACCCGA
GGGCGACGCTGCCCGCGAGGTCCAGGCGCTGGCCGCTGAAATTAAATCAAAACTCATTTGAGTTAATGAG
GTAAAGAGAAAATGAGCAAAAGCACAAACACGCTAAGTGCCGGCCGTCCGAGCGCACGCAGCAGCAAGGC
TGCAACGTTGGCCAGCCTGGCAGACACGCCAGCCATGAAGCGGGTCAACTTTCAGTTGCCGGCGGAGGAT
CACACCAAGCTGAAGATGTACGCGGTACGCCAAGGCAAGACCATTACCGAGCTGCTATCTGAATACATCG
CGCAGCTACCAGAGTAAATGAGCAAATGAATAAATGAGTAGATGAATTTTAGCGGCTAAAGGAGGCGGCA
TGGAAAATCAAGAACAACCAGGCACCGACGCCGTGGAATGCCCCATGTGTGGAGGAACGGGCGGTTGGCC
AGGCGTAAGCGGCTGGGTTGTCTGCCGGCCCTGCAATGGCACTGGAACCCCCAAGCCCGAGGAATCGGCG
TGAGCGGTCGCAAACCATCCGGCCCGGTACAAATCGGCGCGGCGCTGGGTGATGACCTGGTGGAGAAGTT
GAAGGCCGCGCAGGCCGCCCAGCGGCAACGCATCGAGGCAGAAGCACGCCCCGGTGAATCGTGGCAAGCG
GCCGCTGATCGAATCCGCAAAGAATCCCGGCAACCGCCGGCAGCCGGTGCGTCGTCGATTAGGAAGCCGC
CCAAGGGCGACGAGCAACCAGATTTTTTCGTTCCGATGCTCTATGACGTGGGCACCCGCGATAGTCGCAG
CATCATGGACGTGGCCGTTTTCCGTCTGTCGAAGCGTGACCGACGAGCTGGCGAGGTGATCCGCTACGAG
CTTCCAGACGGGCACGTAGAGGTTTCCGCAGGGCCGGCCGGCATGGCCAGTGTGTGGGATTACGACCTGG
TACTGATGGCGGTTTCCCATCTAACCGAATCCATGAACCGATACCGGGAAGGGAAGGGAGACAAGCCCGG
CCGCGTGTTCCGTCCACACGTTGCGGACGTACTCAAGTTCTGCCGGCGAGCCGATGGCGGAAAGCAGAAA
GACGACCTGGTAGAAACCTGCATTCGGTTAAACACCACGCACGTTGCCATGCAGCGTACGAAGAAGGCCA
AGAACGGCCGCCTGGTGACGGTATCCGAGGGTGAAGCCTTGATTAGCCGCTACAAGATCGTAAAGAGCGA
AACCGGGCGGCCGGAGTACATCGAGATCGAGCTAGCTGATTGGATGTACCGCGAGATTACAGAAGGCAAG
AACCCGGACGTGCTGACGGTTCACCCCGATTACTTTTTGATCGATCCCGGCATCGGCCGTTTTCTCTACC
GCCTGGCACGCCGCGCCGCAGGCAAGGCAGAAGCCAGATGGTTGTTCAAGACGATCTACGAACGCAGTGG
CAGCGCCGGAGAGTTCAAGAAGTTCTGTTTCACCGTGCGCAAGCTGATCGGGTCAAATGACCTGCCGGAG
TACGATTTGAAGGAGGAGGCGGGGCAGGCTGGCCCGATCCTAGTCATGCGCTACCGCAACCTGATCGAGG
GCGAAGCATCCGCCGGTTCCTAATGTACGGAGCAGATGCTAGGGCAAATTGCCCTAGCAGGGGAAAAAGG
TCGAAAAAGCTTCTTTCCTGTGGATAGCACGTACATTGGGAACCCAAAGCCGTACATTGGGAACCGGAAC
CCGTACATTGGGAACCCAAAGCCGTACATTGGGAACCGGTCACACATGTAAGTGACTGATATAAAAGAGA
AAAAAGGCGATTTTTCCGCCTAAAACTCTTTAAAACTTATTAAAACTCTTAAAACCCGCCTGGCCTGTGC
ATAACTGTCTGGCCAGCGCACAGCCGAACAGCTGCAAAAAGCGCCCACATCAAGGCTCCGAGTGCGCGGA
ACCCCTATTTGTTTATTTTTCTAAATACATTCAAATATGTATCCGCTCATGAGACAATAACCCTGATAAA
TGCTTCAATAATATTGAAAAAGGAAGAGTATGGCTAAAATGAGAATATCACCGGAATTGAAAAAACTGAT
CGAAAAATACCGCTGCGTAAAAGATACGGAAGGAATGTCTCCTGCTAAGGTATATAAGCTGGTGGGAGAA
AATGAAAACCTATATTTAAAAATGACGGACAGCCGGTATAAAGGGACCACCTATGATGTGGAACGGGAAA
AGGACATGATGCTATGGCTGGAAGGAAAGCTGCCTGTTCCAAAGGTCCTGCACTTTGAACGGCATGATGG
CTGGAGCAATCTGCTCATGAGTGAGGCCGATGGCGTCCTTTGCTCGGAAGAGTATGAAGATGAACAAAGC
CCTGAAAAGATTATCGAGCTGTATGCGGAGTGCATCAGGCTCTTTCACTCCATCGACATATCGGATTGTC
CCTATACGAATAGCTTAGACAGCCGCTTAGCCGAATTGGATTACTTACTGAATAACGATCTGGCCGATGT
GGATTGCGAAAACTGGGAAGAGGACACTCCATTTAAAGATCCGCGCGAGCTGTATGATTTTTTAAAGACG
GAAAAGCCCGAAGAGGAACTTGTCTTTTCCCACGGCGACCTGGGAGACAGCAACATCTTTGTGAAAGATG
GCAAAGTAAGTGGCTTTATTGATCTTGGGAGAAGCGGCAGGGCGGACAAGTGGTATGACATTGCCTTCTG
CGTCCGGTCGCTCAGGGAGGATATCGGGGAAGAACAGTATGTCGAGCTATTTTTTGACTTACTGGGGATC
AAGCCTGATTGGGAGAAAATAAAATATTATATTTTACTGGATGAATTGTTTTAGCTGTCAGACCAAGTTT
ACTCATATATACTTTAGATTGATTTAAAACTTCATTTTTAATTTAAAAGGATCTAGGTGAAGATCCTTTT
TGATAATCTCATGACCAAAATCCCTTAACGTGAGTTTTCGTTCCACTGAGCGTCAGACCCCGTAGAAAAG
ATCAAAGGATCTTCTTGAGATCCTTTTTTTCTGCGCGTAATCTGCTGCTTGCAAACAAAAAAACCACCGC
TACCAGCGGTGGTTTGTTTGCCGGATCAAGAGCTACCAACTCTTTTTCCGAAGGTAACTGGCTTCAGCAG
AGCGCAGATACCAAATACTGTTCTTCTAGTGTAGCCGTAGTTAGGCCACCACTTCAAGAACTCTGTAGCA
CCGCCTACATACCTCGCTCTGCTAATCCTGTTACCAGTGGCTGCTGCCAGTGGCGATAAGTCGTGTCTTA
CCGGGTTGGACTCAAGACGATAGTTACCGGATAAGGCGCAGCGGTCGGGCTGAACGGGGGGTTCGTGCAC
ACAGCCCAGCTTGGAGCGAACGACCTACACCGAACTGAGATACCTACAGCGTGAGCTATGAGAAAGCGCC
ACGCTTCCCGAAGGGAGAAAGGCGGACAGGTATCCGGTAAGCGGCAGGGTCGGAACAGGAGAGCGCACGA
GGGAGCTTCCAGGGGGAAACGCCTGGTATCTTTATAGTCCTGTCGGGTTTCGCCACCTCTGACTTGAGCG
TCGATTTTTGTGATGCTCGTCAGGGGGGCGGAGCCTATGGAAAAACGCCAGCAACGCGGCCTTTTTACGG
TTCCTGCTCGGATCTGTTGGACCGGACAGTAGTCATGGTTGATGGGCTGCCTGTATCGAGTGGTGATTTT
GTGCCGAGCTGCCGGTCGGGGAGCTGTTGGCTGGCTGGTGGCAGGATATATTGTGGTGTAAACAAATTGA
CGCTTAGACAACTTAATAACACATTGCGGACGTTTTTAATGTACTGGGGTT
Features (pLannotate 1.2.2; 15 found; start..end, strand, type, name):
    127..803     +  promoter       CaMV 35S promoter (enhanced): cauliflower mosaic virus 35S promoter with a duplicated enhancer region
    828..881     +  misc_feature   TMV Ω: translational enhancer from the tobacco mosaic virus 5'-leader sequence (Gallie et al., 1988)
    890..4993    +  CDS            Cas9: Cas9 (Csn1) endonuclease from the Streptococcus pyogenes Type II CRISPR/Cas system generates RNA-guided double strand breaks in DNA
   5033..5749    +  CDS            EYFP: EYFP is a basic (constitutively fluorescent) green/yellow fluorescent protein published in 1996, derived from Aequorea victoria. It is reported to be a very rapidly-maturing weak dimer with high acid sensitivity.
   5765..6017    +  terminator     NOS terminator: nopaline synthase terminator and poly(A) signal
   6269..6344    +  misc_RNA       gRNA scaffold: guide RNA scaffold for the Streptococcus pyogenes CRISPR/Cas9 system
   6356..6377    -  protein_bind   attB2 (fragment): mutant version of attB; recombination site for the Gateway® BP reaction BP Clonase™
   6449..6473    +  misc_feature   RB T-DNA repeat: right border repeat from nopaline C58 T-DNA
   6782..7411    +  CDS            pVS1 StaA: stability protein from the Pseudomonas plasmid pVS1 (Heeb et al., 2000)
   7840..8913    +  CDS            pVS1 RepA: replication protein from the Pseudomonas plasmid pVS1 (Heeb et al., 2000)
   8979..9173    +  rep_origin     pVS1 oriV: origin of replication for the Pseudomonas plasmid pVS1 (Heeb et al., 2000)
   9235..9339    +  promoter       AmpR promoter: bla
   9340..10134   +  CDS            KanR: aminoglycoside phosphotransferase; aphA-3; confers resistance to kanamycin
  10305..10893   +  rep_origin     ori: high-copy-number ColE1/pMB1/pBR322/pUC origin of replication
  11029..11053   +  misc_feature   LB T-DNA repeat: left border repeat from nopaline C58 T-DNA
