[The description below was written by a language model from this plasmid's Addgene catalogue record and pLannotate feature annotations shown in this document.]
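Description:
pEPOR2KN0021 is a Level 2 MoClo (Golden Gate) plant expression construct built in the binary backbone pICSL4723, combining two Level 1 transcription units assembled through BpiI sites that were destroyed during cloning. The backbone carries nopaline-type left and right T-DNA border repeats, so the region between them can be transferred into plant cells by Agrobacterium. For propagation it has a high-copy ColE1/pUC-type origin for E. coli and the pVS1 replicon (oriV, RepA and the StaA stability protein), which supports maintenance in Agrobacterium. Selection in bacteria is by kanamycin, through an aminoglycoside phosphotransferase gene driven by the bla promoter. No plant selectable marker is annotated within the T-DNA.

The first cassette expresses a Streptococcus pyogenes Cas9 variant designated SpCas9-KA from an enhanced CaMV 35S promoter with a duplicated enhancer, followed by the TMV Ω translational leader. An EYFP coding sequence lies immediately downstream of Cas9 and ahead of the NOS terminator, an arrangement suggesting a fluorescent fusion, although the record does not state this explicitly, nor does it define the substitutions that make up the KA variant. The second cassette is a single guide RNA unit that the catalogue entry describes as driven by the Arabidopsis U6-26 promoter. The feature table annotates only the SpCas9 guide scaffold, not the promoter or spacer. The guide targets the Nicotiana benthamiana phytoene desaturase gene (NbPDS) but carries one mismatch to the target. The construct therefore appears intended to test how well this Cas9 variant tolerates or discriminates against imperfect targets, as part of a comparison of the efficiency and specificity of Cas nucleases in plants.
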