Addgene plasmid #117593: pEPOR2KN0021
Purpose: Level2 MoClo construct, containing level1 plant expression cassettes for SpCas9-KA(pEPOR1CB0009) and sgRNA_NbPDS+1 mismatch(pEPOR1CB021)
Depositing lab: Nicola Patron. Depositing organization: Earlham Institute. Publication: Comparison of efficiency and specificity of CRISPR-associated (Cas) nucleases in plants: An expanded toolkit for precision genome engineering. Raitskin O, Schudoma C, West A, Patron NJ. PLoS One. 2019 Feb 27;14(2):e0211598. doi: 10.1371/journal.pone.0211598. eCollection 2019. PubMed 30811422.
Backbone
  Vector backbone: pICSL4723
  Vector type: Plant Expression
Growth in bacteria
  Bacterial resistance: Kanamycin, 50 μg/mL
  Growth temperature: 37°C
  Growth strain: DH5alpha
  Copy number: High Copy
Gene/Insert
  Gene/Insert name: [35S:SpCas9-KA(pEPOR1CB0009) ] +[AtU6-26:sgRNA]
  Species: Synthetic
  Cloning method: Restriction Enzyme; 5′ cloning site BpiI (destroyed during cloning); 3′ cloning site BpiI (destroyed during cloning)
Terms and licenses: Academic/Nonprofit Terms; Industry Terms: Not Available to Industry
Depositor comments: Please visit https://www.biorxiv.org/content/early/2018/09/20/422766 for BioRxiv preprint
How to cite: pEPOR2KN0021 was a gift from Nicola Patron (Addgene plasmid # 117593 ; http://n2t.net/addgene:117593 ; RRID:Addgene_117593)
